Addgene plasmid #89931: pCMV dCas9-MC (eGFP)
Purpose: Expresses the dCas9-MC fragment only of the sMTase system for targeted DNA methylation in mammalian cells. Contains a eGFP marker expressed off separate promoter.
Depositing lab: Carl Novina. Depositing organization: Dana-Farber Cancer Institute. Publication: Targeted DNA methylation in human cells using engineered dCas9-methyltransferases. Xiong T, Meister GE, Workman RE, Kato NC, Spellberg MJ, Turker F, Timp W, Ostermeier M, Novina CD. Sci Rep. 2017 Jul 27;7(1):6732. doi: 10.1038/s41598-017-06757-0. PubMed 28751638.
Backbone
  Vector backbone: pCMV
  Backbone size w/o insert (bp): 4156
  Total vector size (bp): 8873
  Vector type: Mammalian Expression
Growth in bacteria
  Bacterial resistance: Ampicillin, 100 μg/mL
  Growth temperature: 37°C
  Growth strain: DH5alpha
  Copy number: High Copy
Gene/Insert
  Gene/Insert name: dCas9-MC (alt name: NLS-Flag-dCas9-lfl-M.SssI[273-386]-NLS)
  Species: Synthetic
  Insert size (bp): 4671
  Mutation: deactivated Cas9, fragment of M.SssI (residues 273-386)
  Promoter: CMV
  Tag / fusion protein: Flag (N terminal on insert)
  Cloning method: Gibson Cloning
  Sequencing primers: 5′ CGTGTACGGTGGGAGG; 3′ gcttgccaaacctacaggtgg
Terms and licenses: Academic/Nonprofit Terms; Industry Terms: Not Available to Industry
Depositor comments: Does not contain active methylatransferase - general cloning strains can be used.
How to cite: pCMV dCas9-MC (eGFP) was a gift from Carl Novina (Addgene plasmid # 89931 ; http://n2t.net/addgene:89931 ; RRID:Addgene_89931)
