[The description below was written by a language model from this plasmid's Addgene catalogue record and pLannotate feature annotations shown in this document.]
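Description:
pCMV dCas9-MC (eGFP) is an 8.9 kb mammalian expression plasmid built on a pCMV backbone. It is propagated in E. coli from a high-copy ColE1/pUC-type origin under ampicillin selection (AmpR with its bla promoter). It carries one half of a split methyltransferase ("sMTase") system for targeted DNA methylation in human cells. The roughly 4.7 kb synthetic insert, assembled by Gibson cloning, is driven by the CMV enhancer/promoter. It encodes a fusion with an N-terminal nuclear localization signal and Flag epitope, catalytically deactivated Streptococcus pyogenes Cas9, a linker, residues 273–386 of the CpG-specific methyltransferase M.SssI (the C-terminal "MC" fragment), and a second NLS. The feature table agrees with this layout, showing a Flag-type tag fragment, the cas9 reading frame and a short sssIM fragment in the same orientation.

Downstream, a separate SFFV promoter drives EGFP, followed by an SV40 polyadenylation signal, so transfected cells can be identified or sorted by fluorescence independently of the fusion protein. The annotation also picks up several small remnants with no function stated in the record: a short truncated HIV-1 5' LTR fragment just after the CMV promoter, a ble (bleomycin-resistance) fragment after EGFP, a partial multiple cloning site, and a single loxP site near the CMV enhancer.

The depositor notes that the plasmid does not encode an active methyltransferase because it carries only the MC fragment, so it can be maintained in general cloning strains. Methylation activity would presumably require the complementary M.SssI fragment supplied separately, along with a guide RNA to direct dCas9 to the target locus. Neither is annotated on this plasmid. Alone, it expresses just the dCas9-MC component of the system.
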