Features (pLannotate 1.2.2; 15 found; start..end, strand, type, name):
    312..515     +  promoter       CMV promoter: human cytomegalovirus (CMV) immediate early promoter
    511..544     +  LTR            5' LTR (truncated) (fragment): truncated 5' long terminal repeat (LTR) from HIV-1
    643..663     +  CDS            3xFLAG (fragment): three tandem FLAG® epitope tags
    674..4774    +  CDS            cas9: CAS9_STRP1 - Also known as csn1 From Streptococcus pyogenes serotype M1.
   4883..5224    +  CDS            sssIM (fragment): MTSI_SPISQ - Also known as mssSI. Protein inferred from homology: Swiss-Prot protein existence level 3. This de-novo methylase methylates completely and exclusively CG residues in Spiroplasma strain MQ-1 DNA. From Spiroplasma monobiae (strain ATCC 33825 / MQ-1).
   5434..5840    +  promoter       SFFV promoter: spleen focus-forming virus long terminal repeat (LTR) promoter
   5900..6619    +  CDS            EGFP: the original enhanced GFP (Yang et al., 1996) mammalian codon-optimized
   6633..6758    +  CDS            ble (fragment): BLE_KLEPN - Experimental evidence at protein level: Swiss-Prot protein existence level 1. Binding protein with a strong affinity to the bleomycin family of antibiotics. Binds to CL990; an antimitotic-antibiotic compound. From Klebsiella pneumoniae.
   6753..6834    +  polyA_signal   SV40 poly(A) signal: SV40 polyadenylation signal
   6884..6988    +  promoter       AmpR promoter: bla
   6989..7849    +  CDS            AmpR: β-lactamase; bla; confers resistance to ampicillin, carbenicillin, and related antibiotics
   8020..8608    +  rep_origin     ori: high-copy-number ColE1/pMB1/pBR322/pUC origin of replication
   8684..8708    -  misc_feature   MCS (fragment): pBluescript multiple cloning site
   8743..8776    +  protein_bind   loxP: Cre-mediated recombination occurs in the 8-bp core sequence (GCATACAT). Cre recombinase
   8805..311     +  enhancer       CMV enhancer (across the origin): human cytomegalovirus immediate early enhancer
>Addgene plasmid #89931 | pCMV dCas9-MC (eGFP) | addgene full sequence | sequence record 177995 | Addgene NGS Result
AGTTCCGCGTTACATAACTTACGGTAAATGGCCCGCCTGGCTGACCGCCCAACGACCCCCGCCCATTGAC
GTCAATAATGACGTATGTTCCCATAGTAACGCCAATAGGGACTTTCCATTGACGTCAATGGGTGGAGTAT
TTACGGTAAACTGCCCACTTGGCAGTACATCAAGTGTATCATATGCCAAGTACGCCCCCTATTGACGTCA
ATGACGGTAAATGGCCCGCCTGGCATTATGCCCAGTACATGACCTTATGGGACTTTCCTACTTGGCAGTA
CATCTACGTATTAGTCATCGCTATTACCATGGTGATGCGGTTTTGGCAGTACATCAATGGGCGTGGATAG
CGGTTTGACTCACGGGGATTTCCAAGTCTCCACCCCATTGACGTCAATGGGAGTTTGTTTTGGCACCAAA
ATCAACGGGACTTTCCAAAATGTCGTAACAACTCCGCCCCATTGACGCAAATGGGCGGTAGGCGTGTACG
GTGGGAGGTCTATATAAGCAGAGCTCTCTGGCTAACTAGAGAACCCACTGCTTACTGGCATCCCAGTGTG
GTGGTACGGGAATTGACGTCGGCATGCCAGTGAAGAGACCTGCTGCCACCAAGAAAGCTGGCCAGGCCAA
AAAGAAGAAACTGGACTACAAAGACGATGACGACAAGACGCGTGATAAGAAATACAGCATAGGACTGGCC
ATTGGAACAAATTCTGTCGGCTGGGCGGTTATTACCGATGAATATAAGGTTCCGTCCAAGAAATTCAAGG
TTCTAGGCAATACAGACCGCCACAGTATTAAAAAGAATTTGATAGGTGCCCTTCTGTTTGACAGTGGCGA
GACAGCGGAAGCGACCAGACTCAAACGAACAGCCAGGAGACGTTATACAAGACGAAAGAATAGGATCTGT
TATCTTCAAGAAATCTTTAGCAATGAGATGGCGAAAGTGGATGATAGTTTCTTTCATCGCCTTGAAGAGT
CCTTTCTGGTAGAAGAAGACAAGAAGCATGAAAGACATCCCATCTTTGGCAATATAGTGGATGAAGTTGC
CTATCATGAGAAATATCCAACCATCTACCATCTACGCAAGAAACTGGTGGATTCCACCGATAAAGCGGAT
CTGCGCCTGATCTATCTAGCACTAGCGCACATGATCAAGTTTAGAGGGCATTTTCTGATCGAGGGCGATC
TGAATCCCGATAATAGTGATGTAGACAAACTTTTCATTCAACTGGTGCAGACTTACAATCAGCTGTTTGA
AGAAAACCCCATCAACGCTAGTGGCGTGGATGCCAAAGCGATCCTTTCCGCTCGCCTGAGTAAAAGCAGA
CGCCTGGAAAATCTCATCGCCCAACTCCCGGGGGAGAAGAAAAATGGACTGTTTGGTAACCTCATCGCCC
TGAGCCTGGGGCTGACTCCCAATTTTAAAAGCAATTTTGATCTGGCTGAAGATGCCAAACTGCAACTTAG
CAAAGATACCTACGATGATGATCTGGATAATCTGCTGGCGCAGATCGGCGATCAGTATGCCGATCTGTTT
CTGGCTGCCAAGAATCTGAGCGATGCCATCCTGCTTAGCGATATTTTGAGAGTGAATACCGAAATAACCA
AGGCCCCGTTGAGCGCCAGCATGATCAAACGCTACGATGAACATCATCAGGACCTGACCCTTCTGAAAGC
CCTGGTTCGCCAGCAGCTTCCTGAAAAGTATAAAGAGATTTTCTTTGATCAGAGCAAGAACGGCTATGCT
GGGTATATCGATGGTGGCGCCTCTCAGGAAGAGTTCTATAAGTTCATTAAACCAATCCTGGAAAAGATGG
ATGGGACCGAGGAACTGCTGGTAAAATTGAATAGGGAGGATCTGCTACGCAAGCAGCGAACTTTTGACAA
CGGGTCCATCCCGCATCAGATCCACCTGGGGGAGCTACATGCCATCCTGAGAAGACAGGAAGACTTTTAT
CCATTTCTGAAAGACAATCGGGAGAAGATCGAAAAGATTCTGACCTTTCGCATCCCCTATTATGTTGGGC
CTCTGGCGAGAGGAAACAGTAGGTTTGCTTGGATGACCCGAAAGTCCGAAGAAACAATCACTCCTTGGAA
CTTCGAAGAAGTTGTCGATAAAGGGGCCAGCGCCCAGAGCTTTATCGAACGCATGACAAACTTTGATAAG
AATCTTCCAAATGAAAAGGTGCTTCCTAAACATAGTCTGCTTTATGAGTATTTTACGGTTTATAACGAAC
TGACAAAGGTCAAATATGTTACCGAAGGAATGCGCAAACCAGCTTTTCTTAGCGGGGAACAAAAGAAAGC
AATCGTTGATCTGCTCTTCAAAACAAATCGCAAAGTGACTGTTAAGCAGCTGAAAGAAGATTATTTCAAG
AAGATAGAATGTTTTGATAGTGTTGAAATCAGCGGCGTTGAAGATAGATTCAATGCCAGCCTGGGGACTT
ACCATGATCTGTTGAAAATCATCAAGGATAAAGACTTCCTGGATAACGAAGAAAATGAGGATATTCTGGA
AGATATCGTTCTGACACTGACTCTGTTTGAAGATCGTGAGATGATCGAGGAAAGACTTAAAACTTATGCC
CACCTCTTTGATGATAAGGTAATGAAACAACTTAAAAGGCGCAGATATACCGGGTGGGGCAGACTGTCCC
GCAAACTGATCAATGGAATCCGTGATAAGCAGTCCGGAAAGACAATACTGGATTTTCTGAAAAGCGATGG
GTTTGCAAATCGCAATTTTATGCAACTAATTCATGATGATAGTCTGACATTCAAAGAAGACATCCAGAAA
GCTCAGGTATCCGGCCAGGGAGATAGTCTGCATGAACATATCGCTAATCTGGCCGGGTCTCCCGCCATCA
AGAAAGGAATCCTGCAAACCGTGAAAGTTGTTGATGAACTGGTCAAAGTGATGGGTCGACATAAGCCAGA
AAATATTGTTATCGAAATGGCTAGAGAAAACCAAACAACCCAGAAGGGACAAAAGAACTCGCGCGAGAGG
ATGAAACGCATTGAAGAAGGGATTAAAGAACTGGGCAGTCAAATCCTTAAAGAGCATCCCGTTGAAAATA
CCCAACTGCAAAACGAAAAGCTCTATCTCTATTATCTCCAGAATGGCAGAGACATGTATGTAGACCAGGA
ACTGGATATCAATAGGCTGAGTGATTATGATGTCGCCGCTATCGTTCCACAGAGTTTCCTTAAAGACGAT
AGCATAGACAATAAGGTCCTGACGAGATCCGATAAGAATAGAGGGAAATCGGATAACGTTCCTAGTGAAG
AAGTGGTCAAGAAGATGAAGAACTATTGGAGACAGCTTTTGAACGCAAAGCTGATTACCCAGAGGAAGTT
CGATAATCTGACGAAAGCCGAAAGAGGCGGGCTGAGTGAACTTGATAAAGCCGGGTTTATTAAACGCCAG
CTGGTTGAAACCCGCCAGATTACCAAGCATGTAGCTCAGATCCTGGATAGTCGCATGAATACCAAATACG
ATGAAAATGATAAACTTATCCGCGAGGTTAAAGTAATCACTCTGAAATCCAAACTGGTTTCCGACTTCCG
CAAAGATTTCCAGTTCTATAAAGTGAGAGAGATCAACAATTACCATCATGCACATGATGCGTATTTGAAT
GCAGTCGTTGGCACCGCCCTGATCAAGAAGTATCCAAAACTTGAATCGGAGTTTGTCTATGGGGATTATA
AAGTTTATGATGTTAGGAAAATGATCGCCAAGTCCGAGCAGGAAATAGGAAAAGCTACTGCTAAGTATTT
CTTTTACTCCAATATTATGAACTTCTTCAAAACAGAAATCACACTTGCTAATGGCGAGATCCGCAAACGC
CCCTTGATTGAAACCAATGGTGAAACCGGCGAAATCGTCTGGGATAAAGGTCGCGATTTTGCAACAGTAC
GCAAAGTGCTGTCAATGCCGCAGGTCAATATCGTCAAGAAAACAGAAGTGCAAACAGGAGGCTTCTCAAA
GGAGAGCATCCTGCCTAAACGGAACTCGGACAAGCTTATCGCCAGGAAGAAAGACTGGGACCCAAAGAAA
TATGGAGGGTTTGATAGTCCTACGGTGGCCTATAGCGTCCTTGTAGTTGCCAAGGTAGAGAAGGGTAAGT
CGAAGAAGCTGAAATCAGTTAAAGAGCTGCTTGGTATTACAATCATGGAAAGAAGTTCATTTGAAAAGAA
TCCGATCGACTTTCTGGAAGCCAAAGGCTATAAGGAAGTTAAGAAAGACCTGATTATCAAACTTCCCAAA
TATAGTCTTTTCGAGCTGGAAAACGGGAGGAAACGAATGCTAGCCAGTGCAGGCGAACTGCAGAAAGGCA
ATGAGCTAGCCCTACCATCTAAGTATGTAAACTTCCTGTATCTGGCCAGTCATTATGAAAAGCTGAAGGG
GAGTCCAGAAGATAACGAACAGAAGCAGCTGTTTGTAGAGCAACATAAGCATTATCTGGATGAGATCATC
GAGCAGATTAGTGAATTTTCCAAGAGGGTTATCCTGGCTGATGCAAATCTGGATAAAGTTCTTAGTGCTT
ATAACAAACATAGAGACAAACCAATAAGGGAACAGGCTGAAAATATCATCCATCTGTTTACGCTGACGAA
TCTTGGCGCCCCAGCCGCCTTCAAGTATTTCGATACAACAATCGATAGGAAACGCTATACGTCCACAAAA
GAAGTTCTGGATGCAACCCTTATTCATCAGTCAATTACCGGGCTTTATGAAACACGCATCGATCTGAGTC
AACTTGGAGGGGACCCTGCTTCTGGCGGAACTTCATCTGATGGTGGCACGTCAGACGGAGGGTCAAGCAA
CACAGGCGGTAGCTCTGACGGAGGGAGCTCAGAAGGCGAACCTGCGCATGCACTGAAGTACAACCTGACT
GAGTTCAAGAAGACCAAATCAAACATCAACAAGGCAAGCCTCATTGGGTATAGCAAGTTCAACTCAGAAG
GCTACGTGTACGACCCTGAGTTCACAGGACCAACCCTGACTGCAAGTGGAGCAAACTCACGGATCAAGAT
CAAGGACGGATCTAACATTCGCAAGATGAACTCAGATGAAACGTTTCTGTACATGGGCTTCGATTCACAA
GATGGAAAGAGGGTGAACGAGATTGAGTTCCTGACTGAAAACCAGAAGATCTTCGTGTGCGGAAACTCAA
TCTCCGTGGAAGTTCTTGAAGCGATCATCGACAAGATTGGAGGGACCGGACCGAAGAAGAAACGGAAAGT
GTAATCTAGATGATCAGAACGGTCAGCCTGCTACGTAAATTCCGCATGCCACTGATTTTCTGCTATCTTT
CATAATAAAGGCAGCCTTGCCTGAAGTCGCAGGTTGACTTCATTTTTACCGGGACGATCTCTCGAAGCGG
ATCCATGAAAGACCCCACCTGTAGGTTTGGCAAGCTAGCTGCAGTAACGCCATTTTGCAAGGCATGGAAA
AATACCAAACCAAGAATAGAGAAGTTCAGATCAAGGGCGGGTACATGAAAATAGCTAACGTTGGGCCAAA
CAGGATATCTGCGGTGAGCAGTTTCGGCCCCGGCCCGGGGCCAAGAACAGATGGTCACCGCAGTTTCGGC
CCCGGCCCGAGGCCAAGAACAGATGGTCCCCAGATATGGCCCAACCCTCAGCAGTTTCTTAAGACCCATC
AGATGTTTCCAGGCTCCCCCAAGGACCTGAAATGACCCTGCGCCTTATTTGAATTAACCAATCAGCCTGC
TTCTCGCTTCTGTTCGCGCGCTTCTGCTTCCCGAGCTCTATAAAAGAGCTCACAACCCCTCACTCGGCGC
GCCAGTCCTCCGATTGACTGAGTCGCCCGGATGCATCTTCATCGGACAGGTTAGACCAGACTTATCCGGA
TAAGTCTGGTCCCGCCACCATGGTGAGCAAGGGCGAGGAGCTGTTCACCGGGGTGGTGCCCATCCTGGTC
GAGCTGGACGGCGACGTAAACGGCCACAAGTTCAGCGTGTCCGGCGAGGGCGAGGGCGATGCCACCTACG
GCAAGCTGACCCTGAAGTTCATCTGCACCACCGGCAAGCTGCCCGTGCCCTGGCCCACCCTCGTGACCAC
CCTGACCTACGGCGTGCAGTGCTTCAGCCGCTACCCCGACCACATGAAGCAGCACGACTTCTTCAAGTCC
GCCATGCCCGAAGGCTACGTCCAGGAGCGCACCATCTTCTTCAAGGACGACGGCAACTACAAGACCCGCG
CCGAGGTGAAGTTCGAGGGCGACACCCTGGTGAACCGCATCGAGCTGAAGGGCATCGACTTCAAGGAGGA
CGGCAACATCCTGGGGCACAAGCTGGAGTACAACTACAACAGCCACAACGTCTATATCATGGCCGACAAG
CAGAAGAACGGCATCAAGGTGAACTTCAAGATCCGCCACAACATCGAGGACGGCAGCGTGCAGCTCGCCG
ACCACTACCAGCAGAACACCCCCATCGGCGACGGCCCCGTGCTGCTGCCCGACAACCACTACCTGAGCAC
CCAGTCCGCCCTGAGCAAAGACCCCAACGAGAAGCGCGATCACATGGTCCTGCTGGAGTTCGTGACCGCC
GCCGGGATCACTCTCGGCATGGACGAGCTGTACAAGTAACTAGTACGTGCTACGAGATTTCGATTCCACC
GCCGCCTTCTATGAAAGGTTGGGCTTCGGAATCGTTTTCCGGGACGCCGGCTGGATGATCCTCCAGCGCG
GGGATCTCATGCTGGAGTTCTTCGCCCACCCCAACTTGTTTATTGCAGCTTATAATGGTTACAAATAAAG
CAATAGCATCACAAATTTCACAAATAAAGCATTTTTTTCACTGCATTCTAGTTGTGGTTTGTCCCGTCAG
GTGGCACTTTTCGGGGAAATGTGCGCGGAACCCCTATTTGTTTATTTTTCTAAATACATTCAAATATGTA
TCCGCTCATGAGACAATAACCCTGATAAATGCTTCAATAATATTGAAAAAGGAAGAGTATGAGTATTCAA
CATTTCCGTGTCGCCCTTATTCCCTTTTTTGCGGCATTTTGCCTTCCTGTTTTTGCTCACCCAGAAACGC
TGGTGAAAGTAAAAGATGCTGAAGATCAGTTGGGTGCACGAGTGGGTTACATCGAACTGGATCTCAACAG
CGGTAAGATCCTTGAGAGTTTTCGCCCCGAAGAACGTTTTCCAATGATGAGCACTTTTAAAGTTCTGCTA
TGTGGCGCGGTATTATCCCGTATTGACGCCGGGCAAGAGCAACTCGGTCGCCGCATACACTATTCTCAGA
ATGACTTGGTTGAGTACTCACCAGTCACAGAAAAGCATCTTACGGATGGCATGACAGTAAGAGAATTATG
CAGTGCTGCCATAACCATGAGTGATAACACTGCGGCCAACTTACTTCTGACAACGATCGGAGGACCGAAG
GAGCTAACCGCTTTTTTGCACAACATGGGGGATCATGTAACTCGCCTTGATCGTTGGGAACCGGAGCTGA
ATGAAGCCATACCAAACGACGAGCGTGACACCACGATGCCTGTAGCAATGGCAACAACGTTGCGCAAACT
ATTAACTGGCGAACTACTTACTCTAGCTTCCCGGCAACAATTAATAGACTGGATGGAGGCGGATAAAGTT
GCAGGACCACTTCTGCGCTCGGCCCTTCCGGCTGGCTGGTTTATTGCTGATAAATCTGGAGCCGGTGAGC
GTGGAAGCCGCGGTATCATTGCAGCACTGGGGCCAGATGGTAAGCCCTCCCGTATCGTAGTTATCTACAC
GACGGGGAGTCAGGCAACTATGGATGAACGAAATAGACAGATCGCTGAGATAGGTGCCTCACTGATTAAG
CATTGGTAACTGTCAGACCAAGTTTACTCATATATACTTTAGATTGATTTAAAACTTCATTTTTAATTTA
AAAGGATCTAGGTGAAGATCCTTTTTGATAATCTCATGACCAAAATCCCTTAACGTGAGTTTTCGTTCCA
CTGAGCGTCAGACCCCGTAGAAAAGATCAAAGGATCTTCTTGAGATCCTTTTTTTCTGCGCGTAATCTGC
TGCTTGCAAACAAAAAAACCACCGCTACCAGCGGTGGTTTGTTTGCCGGATCAAGAGCTACCAACTCTTT
TTCCGAAGGTAACTGGCTTCAGCAGAGCGCAGATACCAAATACTGTTCTTCTAGTGTAGCCGTAGTTAGG
CCACCACTTCAAGAACTCTGTAGCACCGCCTACATACCTCGCTCTGCTAATCCTGTTACCAGTGGCTGCT
GCCAGTGGCGATAAGTCGTGTCTTACCGGGTTGGACTCAAGACGATAGTTACCGGATAAGGCGCAGCGGT
CGGGCTGAACGGGGGGTTCGTGCACACAGCCCAGCTTGGAGCGAACGACCTACACCGAACTGAGATACCT
ACAGCGTGAGCTATGAGAAAGCGCCACGCTTCCCGAAGGGAGAAAGGCGGACAGGTATCCGGTAAGCGGC
AGGGTCGGAACAGGAGAGCGCACGAGGGAGCTTCCAGGGGGAAACGCCTGGTATCTTTATAGTCCTGTCG
GGTTTCGCCACCTCTGACTTGAGCGTCGATTTTTGTGATGCTCGTCAGGGGGGCGGAGCCTATGGAAAAA
CGCCAGCAACGCGGCCTTTTTACGGTTCCTGGCCTTTTGCTGGCCTTTTGCTCACATGTCTGGTGAATTC
AAGTCGAGGTCGACGGTATCGATAAGCTCGCTTCACGAGATTCCAGCAGGTCGAGGGACCTAATAACTTC
GTATAGCATACATTATACGAAGTTATATTAAGGGTTCCAAGCTTAAGTCGCGTTGACATTGATTATTGAC
TAGTTATTAATAGTAATCAATTACGGGGTCATTAGTTCATAGCCCATATATGG
